Addgene plasmid #131742: pCS4102
Purpose: Xanthine switch Xan-ACGAG
Depositing lab: Christina Smolke. Depositing organization: Stanford University. Publication: Massively parallel RNA device engineering in mammalian cells with RNA-Seq. Xiang JS, Kaplan M, Dykstra P, Hinks M, McKeague M, Smolke CD. Nat Commun. 2019 Sep 23;10(1):4327. doi: 10.1038/s41467-019-12334-y. PubMed 31548547.
Backbone
  Vector backbone: pCS4076
  Vector type: Mammalian Expression
Growth in bacteria
  Bacterial resistance: Ampicillin, 100 μg/mL
  Growth temperature: 37°C
  Growth strain: DH5alpha
  Copy number: High Copy
Gene/Insert
  Gene/Insert name: Xanthine switch Xan-ACGAG
  Species: Synthetic
  Cloning method: Gibson Cloning
Terms and licenses: Academic/Nonprofit Terms; Industry Terms: Not Available to Industry
How to cite: pCS4102 was a gift from Christina Smolke (Addgene plasmid # 131742 ; http://n2t.net/addgene:131742 ; RRID:Addgene_131742)
