[The description below was written by a language model from this plasmid's Addgene catalogue record and pLannotate feature annotations shown in this document.]
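Description:
pCS4102 is a 7.4 kb mammalian expression plasmid built on the pCS4076 backbone that carries a synthetic xanthine-responsive RNA switch, designated Xan-ACGAG, inserted by Gibson assembly. It is maintained in E. coli at high copy through a ColE1/pUC-type origin and selected with ampicillin via the bla gene. Remnants of lac regulatory elements, an f1 origin fragment and a bom fragment are backbone carry-over.

The plasmid contains two independent fluorescent reporter cassettes. In the first, the CMV enhancer and promoter drive mCherry, followed in the 3' untranslated region by a type III hammerhead ribozyme and then the bGH polyadenylation signal. This ribozyme annotation corresponds to the position where the switch would sit. In devices of this kind, an aptamer coupled to the self-cleaving ribozyme makes cleavage of the transcript, and therefore mRNA stability and mCherry output, dependent on ligand concentration, here xanthine. The record does not state whether ligand turns expression on or off.

The second cassette uses the EF-1α core promoter with the HTLV-1 5' LTR segment to express TagBFP, terminated by an HSV TK poly(A) signal. It plausibly provides a constitutive signal for normalising mCherry to transfection or expression level.

An FRT site lies directly upstream of a hygromycin resistance gene that lacks a complete promoter of its own and ends in an SV40 poly(A) signal. This arrangement is typical of FLP-mediated, single-copy integration into a genomic FRT landing site with hygromycin selection. The two annotated sequence records are the same length and contain the same features, although one large block is in the opposite orientation between them. The construct serves to characterise this individual switch sequence in mammalian cells.
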