Features (pLannotate 1.2.2; 26 found; start..end, strand, type, name):
     48..259     +  promoter       EF-1α core promoter: core promoter for human elongation factor EF-1α
    272..540     +  LTR            5' LTR (truncated): truncated 5' long terminal repeat (LTR) from human T-cell leukemia virus (HTLV) type 1
    570..1268    +  CDS            TagBFP: TagBFP is a basic (constitutively fluorescent) blue fluorescent protein published in 2008, derived from Entacmaea quadricolor. It is reported to be a very rapidly-maturing monomer with very low acid sensitivity.
   1372..1419    +  polyA_signal   HSV TK poly(A) signal: herpes simplex virus thymidine kinase polyadenylation signal (Cole and Stacy, 1985)
   1510..1526    -  polyA_signal   bGH poly(A) signal (fragment): bovine growth hormone polyadenylation signal
   1616..1668    -  misc_feature   bom (fragment): basis of mobility region from pBR322
   1823..2202    +  enhancer       CMV enhancer: human cytomegalovirus immediate early enhancer
   2203..2406    +  promoter       CMV promoter: human cytomegalovirus (CMV) immediate early promoter
   2402..2435    +  LTR            5' LTR (truncated) (fragment): truncated 5' long terminal repeat (LTR) from HIV-1
   2451..2469    +  promoter       T7 promoter: promoter for bacteriophage T7 RNA polymerase
   2506..3213    +  CDS            mCherry: mCherry is a basic (constitutively fluorescent) red fluorescent protein published in 2004, derived from Discosoma sp.. It is reported to be a very rapidly-maturing monomer with low acid sensitivity.
   3253..3319    +  ncRNA          Hammerhead 3: Accession: RF00008 - Hammerhead ribozyme (type III)
   3363..3587    +  polyA_signal   bGH poly(A) signal: bovine growth hormone polyadenylation signal
   3591..3612    +  promoter       SV40 promoter (fragment): SV40 enhancer and early promoter
   3633..3866    +  rep_origin     f1 ori (fragment) (sequence partly withheld): f1 bacteriophage origin of replication; arrow indicates direction of (+) strand synthesis
   3871..3918    +  protein_bind   FRT: FLP-mediated recombination occurs in the 8-bp core sequence TCTAGAAA (Turan and Bode, 2011). FLP recombinase from the Saccharomyces cerevisiae 2μ plasmid
   3926..4948    +  CDS            HygR: aminoglycoside phosphotransferase from E. coli; aph(4)-Ia; confers resistance to hygromycin
   4958..5083    +  CDS            ble (fragment): BLE_KLEPN - Experimental evidence at protein level: Swiss-Prot protein existence level 1. Binding protein with a strong affinity to the bleomycin family of antibiotics. Binds to CL990; an antimitotic-antibiotic compound. From Klebsiella pneumoniae.
   5078..5199    +  polyA_signal   SV40 poly(A) signal: SV40 polyadenylation signal
   5272..5288    -  protein_bind   lac operator: The lac repressor binds to the lac operator to inhibit transcription in E. coli. This inhibition can be relieved by adding lactose or isopropyl-β-D-thiogalactopyranoside (IPTG). lac repressor encoded by lacI
   5296..5326    -  promoter       lac promoter: promoter for the E. coli lac operon
   5341..5362    -  protein_bind   CAP binding site: CAP binding activates transcription in the presence of cAMP. E. coli catabolite activator protein
   5375..5467    -  CDS            lacI (fragment): lac repressor; lacI; The lac repressor binds to the lac operator to inhibit transcription in E. coli. This inhibition can be relieved by adding lactose or isopropyl-β-D-thiogalactopyranoside (IPTG).
   5650..6238    -  rep_origin     ori: high-copy-number ColE1/pMB1/pBR322/pUC origin of replication
   6409..7269    -  CDS            AmpR: β-lactamase; bla; confers resistance to ampicillin, carbenicillin, and related antibiotics
   7270..7374    -  promoter       AmpR promoter: bla
>Addgene plasmid #131742 | pCS4102 | depositor full sequence | sequence record 252731 | pCS4102 sequence 7405 bps
GACGGATCGGGAGATCTGGATCTGCGATCGCTCCGGTGCCCGTCAGTGGGCAGAGCGCACATCGCCCACA
GTCCCCGAGAAGTTGGGGGGAGGGGTCGGCAATTGAACCGGTGCCTAGAGAAGGTGGCGCGGGGTAAACT
GGGAAAGTGATGTCGTGTACTGGCTCCGCCTTTTTCCCGAGGGTGGGGGAGAACCGTATATAAGTGCAGT
AGTCGCCGTGAACGTTCTTTTTCGCAACGGGTTTGCCGCCAGAACACAGCTGAAGCTTCGAGGGGCTCGC
ATCTCTCCTTCACGCGCCCGCCGCCCTACCTGAGGCCGCCATCCACGCCGGTTGAGTCGCGTTCTGCCGC
CTCCCGCCTGTGGTGCCTCCTGAACTGCGTCCGCCGTCTAGGTAAGTTTAAAGCTCAGGTCGAGACCGGG
CCTCTGTCCGGCGCTCCCTTGGAGCCTACCTAGACTCAGCCGGCTCTCCACGCTTTGCCTGACCCTGCTT
GCTCAACTCTACGTCTTTGTTTCGTTTTCTGTTCTGCGCCGTTACAGATCCAAGCTGTGACCCTCGAGTA
TTCGCCACCATGAGCGAGCTGATTAAGGAGAACATGCACATGAAGCTGTACATGGAGGGCACCGTGGACA
ACCATCACTTCAAGTGCACATCCGAGGGCGAAGGCAAGCCCTACGAGGGCACCCAGACCATGAGAATCAA
GGTGGTCGAGGGCGGCCCTCTCCCCTTCGCCTTCGACATCCTGGCTACTAGCTTCCTCTACGGCAGCAAG
ACCTTCATCAACCACACCCAGGGCATCCCCGACTTCTTCAAGCAGTCCTTCCCTGAGGGCTTCACATGGG
AGAGAGTCACCACATACGAAGACGGGGGCGTGCTGACCGCTACCCAGGACACCAGCCTCCAGGACGGCTG
CCTCATCTACAACGTCAAGATCAGAGGGGTGAACTTCACATCCAACGGCCCTGTGATGCAGAAGAAAACA
CTCGGCTGGGAGGCCTTCACCGAGACGCTGTACCCCGCTGACGGCGGCCTGGAAGGCAGAAACGACATGG
CCCTGAAGCTCGTGGGCGGGAGCCATCTGATCGCAAACATCAAGACCACATATAGATCCAAGAAACCCGC
TAAGAACCTCAAGATGCCTGGCGTCTACTATGTGGACTACAGACTGGAAAGAATCAAGGAGGCCAACAAC
GAGACCTACGTCGAGCAGCACGAGGTGGCAGTGGCCAGATACTGCGACCTCCCTAGCAAACTGGGGCACA
AGCTTAATTGATCTGCATGAGACGATCTCATGCTGGAGTTCTTCGCCCACCCTAGGGGGAGGCTAACTGA
AACACGGAAGGAGACAATACCGGAAGGAACCCGCGCTATGACGGCAATAAAAAGACAGAATAAAACGCAC
GGTGTTGGGTCGTTTGTTCATAAACGCGGGGTTCGGTCCCAGGGCTGGCACTCTGTCGATACCCCACCGA
GACCCCATTGGGGCCAATACGCCCGCGTTTCTTCCTTTTCCCCACCCCACCCCCCAAGTTCGGGTGAAGG
CCCAGGGCTCGCAGCCAACGTCGGGGCGGCAGGCCCTGCCATAGCCTCAGGTTACTCATAGATCTCCCGA
TCCCCTATGGTGCACTCTCAGTACAATCTGCTCTGATGCCGCATAGTTAAGCCAGTATCTGCTCCCTGCT
TGTGTGTTGGAGGTCGCTGAGTAGTGCGCGAGCAAAATTTAAGCTACAACAAGGCAAGGCTTGACCGACA
ATTGCATGAAGAATCTGCTTAGGGTTAGGCGTTTTGCGCTGCTTCGCGATGTACGGGCCAGATATACGCG
TTGACATTGATTATTGACTAGTTATTAATAGTAATCAATTACGGGGTCATTAGTTCATAGCCCATATATG
GAGTTCCGCGTTACATAACTTACGGTAAATGGCCCGCCTGGCTGACCGCCCAACGACCCCCGCCCATTGA
CGTCAATAATGACGTATGTTCCCATAGTAACGCCAATAGGGACTTTCCATTGACGTCAATGGGTGGAGTA
TTTACGGTAAACTGCCCACTTGGCAGTACATCAAGTGTATCATATGCCAAGTACGCCCCCTATTGACGTC
AATGACGGTAAATGGCCCGCCTGGCATTATGCCCAGTACATGACCTTATGGGACTTTCCTACTTGGCAGT
ACATCTACGTATTAGTCATCGCTATTACCATGGTGATGCGGTTTTGGCAGTACATCAATGGGCGTGGATA
GCGGTTTGACTCACGGGGATTTCCAAGTCTCCACCCCATTGACGTCAATGGGAGTTTGTTTTGGCACCAA
AATCAACGGGACTTTCCAAAATGTCGTAACAACTCCGCCCCATTGACGCAAATGGGCGGTAGGCGTGTAC
GGTGGGAGGTCTATATAAGCAGAGCTCTCTGGCTAACTAGAGAACCCACTGCTTACTGGCTTATCGAAAT
TAATACGACTCACTATAGGGAGACCCAAGCTGGCTAGCACGCTACGGTCGCCACCATGGTGAGCAAGGGC
GAGGAGGATAACATGGCCATCATCAAGGAGTTCATGCGCTTCAAAGTGCACATGGAGGGCTCCGTGAACG
GCCACGAGTTCGAGATCGAGGGCGAGGGCGAGGGCCGCCCCTACGAGGGCACCCAGACCGCCAAGCTGAA
AGTGACCAAGGGTGGCCCCCTGCCCTTCGCCTGGGACATCCTGTCCCCTCAGTTCATGTACGGCTCCAAG
GCCTACGTGAAGCACCCCGCCGACATCCCCGACTACTTGAAGCTGTCCTTCCCCGAGGGCTTCAAGTGGG
AGCGCGTGATGAACTTCGAGGACGGCGGCGTGGTGACCGTGACCCAGGACTCCTCCCTGCAGGACGGCGA
GTTCATCTACAAAGTGAAGCTGCGCGGCACCAACTTCCCCTCCGACGGCCCCGTAATGCAGAAGAAGACC
ATGGGCTGGGAGGCCTCCTCCGAGCGGATGTACCCCGAGGACGGCGCCCTGAAGGGCGAGATCAAGCAGA
GGCTGAAGCTGAAGGACGGCGGCCACTACGACGCTGAAGTCAAGACCACCTACAAGGCCAAGAAGCCCGT
GCAGCTGCCCGGAGCCTACAACGTCAACATCAAGTTGGACATCACCTCCCACAACGAGGACTACACCATC
GTGGAACAGTACGAACGCGCCGAGGGCCGCCACTCCACCGGCGGCATGGACGAGCTGTACAAGTAACTGA
TCATAAATATAGGGCCCGGATCCAAACAAACAAAGCTGTCACCGGTGTATTACCCTAGTGGTCGACCGGT
CTGATGAGTCTACGAGAGACGAAACAGCAAAAAGAAAAATAAAAAGGTACCAAACCCGCTGATCAGCCTC
GACTGTGCCTTCTAGTTGCCAGCCATCTGTTGTTTGCCCCTCCCCCGTGCCTTCCTTGACCCTGGAAGGT
GCCACTCCCACTGTCCTTTCCTAATAAAATGAGGAAATTGCATCGCATTGTCTGAGTAGGTGTCATTCTA
TTCTGGGGGGTGGGGTGGGGCAGGACAGCAAGGGGGAGGATTGGGAAGACAATAGCAGGCATGCTGGGGA
TGCGGTGGGCTCTATGGCTTCTGAGGCGGAAAGAACCAGCTGGGGCTCTAGGGGGTATCCCC
[124 nt withheld, positions 3633-3756]
C
[91 nt withheld, positions 3758-3848]
AGGGTGATGGTTCACGTACCTAGAAGTTCCTATTCCGAAGTTCCTATTCTCTAGAAAGTATAGGAACTTC
CTTGGCCAAAAAGCCTGAACTCACCGCGACGTCTGTCGAGAAGTTTCTGATCGAAAAGTTCGACAGCGTC
TCCGACCTGATGCAGCTCTCGGAGGGCGAAGAATCTCGTGCTTTCAGCTTCGATGTAGGAGGGCGTGGAT
ATGTCCTGCGGGTAAATAGCTGCGCCGATGGTTTCTACAAAGATCGTTATGTTTATCGGCACTTTGCATC
GGCCGCGCTCCCGATTCCGGAAGTGCTTGACATTGGGGAATTCAGCGAGAGCCTGACCTATTGCATCTCC
CGCCGTGCACAGGGTGTCACGTTGCAAGACCTGCCTGAAACCGAACTGCCCGCTGTTCTGCAGCCGGTCG
CGGAGGCCATGGATGCGATCGCTGCGGCCGATCTTAGCCAGACGAGCGGGTTCGGCCCATTCGGACCGCA
AGGAATCGGTCAATACACTACATGGCGTGATTTCATATGCGCGATTGCTGATCCCCATGTGTATCACTGG
CAAACTGTGATGGACGACACCGTCAGTGCGTCCGTCGCGCAGGCTCTCGATGAGCTGATGCTTTGGGCCG
AGGACTGCCCCGAAGTCCGGCACCTCGTGCACGCGGATTTCGGCTCCAACAATGTCCTGACGGACAATGG
CCGCATAACAGCGGTCATTGACTGGAGCGAGGCGATGTTCGGGGATTCCCAATACGAGGTCGCCAACATC
TTCTTCTGGAGGCCGTGGTTGGCTTGTATGGAGCAGCAGACGCGCTACTTCGAGCGGAGGCATCCGGAGC
TTGCAGGATCGCCGCGGCTCCGGGCGTATATGCTCCGCATTGGTCTTGACCAACTCTATCAGAGCTTGGT
TGACGGCAATTTCGATGATGCAGCTTGGGCGCAGGGTCGATGCGACGCAATCGTCCGATCCGGAGCCGGG
ACTGTCGGGCGTACACAAATCGCCCGCAGAAGCGCGGCCGTCTGGACCGATGGCTGTGTAGAAGTACTCG
CCGATAGTGGAAACCGACGCCCCAGCACTCGTCCGAGGGCAAAGGAATAGCACGTACTACGAGATTTCGA
TTCCACCGCCGCCTTCTATGAAAGGTTGGGCTTCGGAATCGTTTTCCGGGACGCCGGCTGGATGATCCTC
CAGCGCGGGGATCTCATGCTGGAGTTCTTCGCCCACCCCAACTTGTTTATTGCAGCTTATAATGGTTACA
AATAAAGCAATAGCATCACAAATTTCACAAATAAAGCATTTTTTTCACTGCATTCTAGTTGTGGTTTGTC
CAAACTCATCAATGTATCTTATCATGTCTGTATACCGTCGACCTCTAGCTAGAGCTTGGCGTAATCATGG
TCATAGCTGTTTCCTGTGTGAAATTGTTATCCGCTCACAATTCCACACAACATACGAGCCGGAAGCATAA
AGTGTAAAGCCTGGGGTGCCTAATGAGTGAGCTAACTCACATTAATTGCGTTGCGCTCACTGCCCGCTTT
CCAGTCGGGAAACCTGTCGTGCCAGCTGCATTAATGAATCGGCCAACGCGCGGGGAGAGGCGGTTTGCGT
ATTGGGCGCTCTTCCGCTTCCTCGCTCACTGACTCGCTGCGCTCGGTCGTTCGGCTGCGGCGAGCGGTAT
CAGCTCACTCAAAGGCGGTAATACGGTTATCCACAGAATCAGGGGATAACGCAGGAAAGAACATGTGAGC
AAAAGGCCAGCAAAAGGCCAGGAACCGTAAAAAGGCCGCGTTGCTGGCGTTTTTCCATAGGCTCCGCCCC
CCTGACGAGCATCACAAAAATCGACGCTCAAGTCAGAGGTGGCGAAACCCGACAGGACTATAAAGATACC
AGGCGTTTCCCCCTGGAAGCTCCCTCGTGCGCTCTCCTGTTCCGACCCTGCCGCTTACCGGATACCTGTC
CGCCTTTCTCCCTTCGGGAAGCGTGGCGCTTTCTCATAGCTCACGCTGTAGGTATCTCAGTTCGGTGTAG
GTCGTTCGCTCCAAGCTGGGCTGTGTGCACGAACCCCCCGTTCAGCCCGACCGCTGCGCCTTATCCGGTA
ACTATCGTCTTGAGTCCAACCCGGTAAGACACGACTTATCGCCACTGGCAGCAGCCACTGGTAACAGGAT
TAGCAGAGCGAGGTATGTAGGCGGTGCTACAGAGTTCTTGAAGTGGTGGCCTAACTACGGCTACACTAGA
AGGACAGTATTTGGTATCTGCGCTCTGCTGAAGCCAGTTACCTTCGGAAAAAGAGTTGGTAGCTCTTGAT
CCGGCAAACAAACCACCGCTGGTAGCGGTGGTTTTTTTGTTTGCAAGCAGCAGATTACGCGCAGAAAAAA
AGGATCTCAAGAAGATCCTTTGATCTTTTCTACGGGGTCTGACGCTCAGTGGAACGAAAACTCACGTTAA
GGGATTTTGGTCATGAGATTATCAAAAAGGATCTTCACCTAGATCCTTTTAAATTAAAAATGAAGTTTTA
AATCAATCTAAAGTATATATGAGTAAACTTGGTCTGACAGTTACCAATGCTTAATCAGTGAGGCACCTAT
CTCAGCGATCTGTCTATTTCGTTCATCCATAGTTGCCTGACTCCCCGTCGTGTAGATAACTACGATACGG
GAGGGCTTACCATCTGGCCCCAGTGCTGCAATGATACCGCGAGACCCACGCTCACCGGCTCCAGATTTAT
CAGCAATAAACCAGCCAGCCGGAAGGGCCGAGCGCAGAAGTGGTCCTGCAACTTTATCCGCCTCCATCCA
GTCTATTAATTGTTGCCGGGAAGCTAGAGTAAGTAGTTCGCCAGTTAATAGTTTGCGCAACGTTGTTGCC
ATTGCTACAGGCATCGTGGTGTCACGCTCGTCGTTTGGTATGGCTTCATTCAGCTCCGGTTCCCAACGAT
CAAGGCGAGTTACATGATCCCCCATGTTGTGCAAAAAAGCGGTTAGCTCCTTCGGTCCTCCGATCGTTGT
CAGAAGTAAGTTGGCCGCAGTGTTATCACTCATGGTTATGGCAGCACTGCATAATTCTCTTACTGTCATG
CCATCCGTAAGATGCTTTTCTGTGACTGGTGAGTACTCAACCAAGTCATTCTGAGAATAGTGTATGCGGC
GACCGAGTTGCTCTTGCCCGGCGTCAATACGGGATAATACCGCGCCACATAGCAGAACTTTAAAAGTGCT
CATCATTGGAAAACGTTCTTCGGGGCGAAAACTCTCAAGGATCTTACCGCTGTTGAGATCCAGTTCGATG
TAACCCACTCGTGCACCCAACTGATCTTCAGCATCTTTTACTTTCACCAGCGTTTCTGGGTGAGCAAAAA
CAGGAAGGCAAAATGCCGCAAAAAAGGGAATAAGGGCGACACGGAAATGTTGAATACTCATACTCTTCCT
TTTTCAATATTATTGAAGCATTTATCAGGGTTATTGTCTCATGAGCGGATACATATTTGAATGTATTTAG
AAAAATAAACAAATAGGGGTTCCGCGCACATTTCCCCGAAAAGTGCCACCTGACGTC
