Features (pLannotate 1.2.2; 26 found; start..end, strand, type, name):
     45..256     +  promoter       EF-1α core promoter: core promoter for human elongation factor EF-1α
    269..537     +  LTR            5' LTR (truncated): truncated 5' long terminal repeat (LTR) from human T-cell leukemia virus (HTLV) type 1
    567..1265    +  CDS            TagBFP: TagBFP is a basic (constitutively fluorescent) blue fluorescent protein published in 2008, derived from Entacmaea quadricolor. It is reported to be a very rapidly-maturing monomer with very low acid sensitivity.
   1369..1416    +  polyA_signal   HSV TK poly(A) signal: herpes simplex virus thymidine kinase polyadenylation signal (Cole and Stacy, 1985)
   1507..1523    -  polyA_signal   bGH poly(A) signal (fragment): bovine growth hormone polyadenylation signal
   1645..1749    +  promoter       AmpR promoter: bla
   1750..2610    +  CDS            AmpR: β-lactamase; bla; confers resistance to ampicillin, carbenicillin, and related antibiotics
   2781..3369    +  rep_origin     ori: high-copy-number ColE1/pMB1/pBR322/pUC origin of replication
   3552..3644    +  CDS            lacI (fragment): lac repressor; lacI; The lac repressor binds to the lac operator to inhibit transcription in E. coli. This inhibition can be relieved by adding lactose or isopropyl-β-D-thiogalactopyranoside (IPTG).
   3657..3678    +  protein_bind   CAP binding site: CAP binding activates transcription in the presence of cAMP. E. coli catabolite activator protein
   3693..3723    +  promoter       lac promoter: promoter for the E. coli lac operon
   3731..3747    +  protein_bind   lac operator: The lac repressor binds to the lac operator to inhibit transcription in E. coli. This inhibition can be relieved by adding lactose or isopropyl-β-D-thiogalactopyranoside (IPTG). lac repressor encoded by lacI
   3820..3941    -  polyA_signal   SV40 poly(A) signal: SV40 polyadenylation signal
   3936..4061    -  CDS            ble (fragment): BLE_KLEPN - Experimental evidence at protein level: Swiss-Prot protein existence level 1. Binding protein with a strong affinity to the bleomycin family of antibiotics. Binds to CL990; an antimitotic-antibiotic compound. From Klebsiella pneumoniae.
   4071..5093    -  CDS            HygR: aminoglycoside phosphotransferase from E. coli; aph(4)-Ia; confers resistance to hygromycin
   5101..5148    -  protein_bind   FRT: FLP-mediated recombination occurs in the 8-bp core sequence TCTAGAAA (Turan and Bode, 2011). FLP recombinase from the Saccharomyces cerevisiae 2μ plasmid
   5153..5386    -  rep_origin     f1 ori (fragment) (sequence partly withheld): f1 bacteriophage origin of replication; arrow indicates direction of (+) strand synthesis
   5407..5428    -  promoter       SV40 promoter (fragment): SV40 enhancer and early promoter
   5432..5656    -  polyA_signal   bGH poly(A) signal: bovine growth hormone polyadenylation signal
   5698..5764    -  ncRNA          Hammerhead 3: Accession: RF00008 - Hammerhead ribozyme (type III)
   5806..6513    -  CDS            mCherry: mCherry is a basic (constitutively fluorescent) red fluorescent protein published in 2004, derived from Discosoma sp.. It is reported to be a very rapidly-maturing monomer with low acid sensitivity.
   6550..6568    -  promoter       T7 promoter: promoter for bacteriophage T7 RNA polymerase
   6584..6617    -  LTR            5' LTR (truncated) (fragment): truncated 5' long terminal repeat (LTR) from HIV-1
   6613..6816    -  promoter       CMV promoter: human cytomegalovirus (CMV) immediate early promoter
   6817..7196    -  enhancer       CMV enhancer: human cytomegalovirus immediate early enhancer
   7351..7403    +  misc_feature   bom (fragment): basis of mobility region from pBR322
>Addgene plasmid #131742 | pCS4102 | addgene full sequence | sequence record 261422 | Addgene NGS Result
GGATCGGGAGATCTGGATCTGCGATCGCTCCGGTGCCCGTCAGTGGGCAGAGCGCACATCGCCCACAGTC
CCCGAGAAGTTGGGGGGAGGGGTCGGCAATTGAACCGGTGCCTAGAGAAGGTGGCGCGGGGTAAACTGGG
AAAGTGATGTCGTGTACTGGCTCCGCCTTTTTCCCGAGGGTGGGGGAGAACCGTATATAAGTGCAGTAGT
CGCCGTGAACGTTCTTTTTCGCAACGGGTTTGCCGCCAGAACACAGCTGAAGCTTCGAGGGGCTCGCATC
TCTCCTTCACGCGCCCGCCGCCCTACCTGAGGCCGCCATCCACGCCGGTTGAGTCGCGTTCTGCCGCCTC
CCGCCTGTGGTGCCTCCTGAACTGCGTCCGCCGTCTAGGTAAGTTTAAAGCTCAGGTCGAGACCGGGCCT
CTGTCCGGCGCTCCCTTGGAGCCTACCTAGACTCAGCCGGCTCTCCACGCTTTGCCTGACCCTGCTTGCT
CAACTCTACGTCTTTGTTTCGTTTTCTGTTCTGCGCCGTTACAGATCCAAGCTGTGACCCTCGAGTATTC
GCCACCATGAGCGAGCTGATTAAGGAGAACATGCACATGAAGCTGTACATGGAGGGCACCGTGGACAACC
ATCACTTCAAGTGCACATCCGAGGGCGAAGGCAAGCCCTACGAGGGCACCCAGACCATGAGAATCAAGGT
GGTCGAGGGCGGCCCTCTCCCCTTCGCCTTCGACATCCTGGCTACTAGCTTCCTCTACGGCAGCAAGACC
TTCATCAACCACACCCAGGGCATCCCCGACTTCTTCAAGCAGTCCTTCCCTGAGGGCTTCACATGGGAGA
GAGTCACCACATACGAAGACGGGGGCGTGCTGACCGCTACCCAGGACACCAGCCTCCAGGACGGCTGCCT
CATCTACAACGTCAAGATCAGAGGGGTGAACTTCACATCCAACGGCCCTGTGATGCAGAAGAAAACACTC
GGCTGGGAGGCCTTCACCGAGACGCTGTACCCCGCTGACGGCGGCCTGGAAGGCAGAAACGACATGGCCC
TGAAGCTCGTGGGCGGGAGCCATCTGATCGCAAACATCAAGACCACATATAGATCCAAGAAACCCGCTAA
GAACCTCAAGATGCCTGGCGTCTACTATGTGGACTACAGACTGGAAAGAATCAAGGAGGCCAACAACGAG
ACCTACGTCGAGCAGCACGAGGTGGCAGTGGCCAGATACTGCGACCTCCCTAGCAAACTGGGGCACAAGC
TTAATTGATCTGCATGAGACGATCTCATGCTGGAGTTCTTCGCCCACCCTAGGGGGAGGCTAACTGAAAC
ACGGAAGGAGACAATACCGGAAGGAACCCGCGCTATGACGGCAATAAAAAGACAGAATAAAACGCACGGT
GTTGGGTCGTTTGTTCATAAACGCGGGGTTCGGTCCCAGGGCTGGCACTCTGTCGATACCCCACCGAGAC
CCCATTGGGGCCAATACGCCCGCGTTTCTTCCTTTTCCCCACCCCACCCCCCAAGTTCGGGTGAAGGCCC
AGGGCTCGCAGCCAACGTCGGGGCGGCAGGCCCTGCCATAGCCTCAGGTTACTCATAGATCTCCCGATCC
GTCGACGTCAGGTGGCACTTTTCGGGGAAATGTGCGCGGAACCCCTATTTGTTTATTTTTCTAAATACAT
TCAAATATGTATCCGCTCATGAGACAATAACCCTGATAAATGCTTCAATAATATTGAAAAAGGAAGAGTA
TGAGTATTCAACATTTCCGTGTCGCCCTTATTCCCTTTTTTGCGGCATTTTGCCTTCCTGTTTTTGCTCA
CCCAGAAACGCTGGTGAAAGTAAAAGATGCTGAAGATCAGTTGGGTGCACGAGTGGGTTACATCGAACTG
GATCTCAACAGCGGTAAGATCCTTGAGAGTTTTCGCCCCGAAGAACGTTTTCCAATGATGAGCACTTTTA
AAGTTCTGCTATGTGGCGCGGTATTATCCCGTATTGACGCCGGGCAAGAGCAACTCGGTCGCCGCATACA
CTATTCTCAGAATGACTTGGTTGAGTACTCACCAGTCACAGAAAAGCATCTTACGGATGGCATGACAGTA
AGAGAATTATGCAGTGCTGCCATAACCATGAGTGATAACACTGCGGCCAACTTACTTCTGACAACGATCG
GAGGACCGAAGGAGCTAACCGCTTTTTTGCACAACATGGGGGATCATGTAACTCGCCTTGATCGTTGGGA
ACCGGAGCTGAATGAAGCCATACCAAACGACGAGCGTGACACCACGATGCCTGTAGCAATGGCAACAACG
TTGCGCAAACTATTAACTGGCGAACTACTTACTCTAGCTTCCCGGCAACAATTAATAGACTGGATGGAGG
CGGATAAAGTTGCAGGACCACTTCTGCGCTCGGCCCTTCCGGCTGGCTGGTTTATTGCTGATAAATCTGG
AGCCGGTGAGCGTGGGTCTCGCGGTATCATTGCAGCACTGGGGCCAGATGGTAAGCCCTCCCGTATCGTA
GTTATCTACACGACGGGGAGTCAGGCAACTATGGATGAACGAAATAGACAGATCGCTGAGATAGGTGCCT
CACTGATTAAGCATTGGTAACTGTCAGACCAAGTTTACTCATATATACTTTAGATTGATTTAAAACTTCA
TTTTTAATTTAAAAGGATCTAGGTGAAGATCCTTTTTGATAATCTCATGACCAAAATCCCTTAACGTGAG
TTTTCGTTCCACTGAGCGTCAGACCCCGTAGAAAAGATCAAAGGATCTTCTTGAGATCCTTTTTTTCTGC
GCGTAATCTGCTGCTTGCAAACAAAAAAACCACCGCTACCAGCGGTGGTTTGTTTGCCGGATCAAGAGCT
ACCAACTCTTTTTCCGAAGGTAACTGGCTTCAGCAGAGCGCAGATACCAAATACTGTTCTTCTAGTGTAG
CCGTAGTTAGGCCACCACTTCAAGAACTCTGTAGCACCGCCTACATACCTCGCTCTGCTAATCCTGTTAC
CAGTGGCTGCTGCCAGTGGCGATAAGTCGTGTCTTACCGGGTTGGACTCAAGACGATAGTTACCGGATAA
GGCGCAGCGGTCGGGCTGAACGGGGGGTTCGTGCACACAGCCCAGCTTGGAGCGAACGACCTACACCGAA
CTGAGATACCTACAGCGTGAGCTATGAGAAAGCGCCACGCTTCCCGAAGGGAGAAAGGCGGACAGGTATC
CGGTAAGCGGCAGGGTCGGAACAGGAGAGCGCACGAGGGAGCTTCCAGGGGGAAACGCCTGGTATCTTTA
TAGTCCTGTCGGGTTTCGCCACCTCTGACTTGAGCGTCGATTTTTGTGATGCTCGTCAGGGGGGCGGAGC
CTATGGAAAAACGCCAGCAACGCGGCCTTTTTACGGTTCCTGGCCTTTTGCTGGCCTTTTGCTCACATGT
TCTTTCCTGCGTTATCCCCTGATTCTGTGGATAACCGTATTACCGCCTTTGAGTGAGCTGATACCGCTCG
CCGCAGCCGAACGACCGAGCGCAGCGAGTCAGTGAGCGAGGAAGCGGAAGAGCGCCCAATACGCAAACCG
CCTCTCCCCGCGCGTTGGCCGATTCATTAATGCAGCTGGCACGACAGGTTTCCCGACTGGAAAGCGGGCA
GTGAGCGCAACGCAATTAATGTGAGTTAGCTCACTCATTAGGCACCCCAGGCTTTACACTTTATGCTTCC
GGCTCGTATGTTGTGTGGAATTGTGAGCGGATAACAATTTCACACAGGAAACAGCTATGACCATGATTAC
GCCAAGCTCTAGCTAGAGGTCGACGGTATACAGACATGATAAGATACATTGATGAGTTTGGACAAACCAC
AACTAGAATGCAGTGAAAAAAATGCTTTATTTGTGAAATTTGTGATGCTATTGCTTTATTTGTAACCATT
ATAAGCTGCAATAAACAAGTTGGGGTGGGCGAAGAACTCCAGCATGAGATCCCCGCGCTGGAGGATCATC
CAGCCGGCGTCCCGGAAAACGATTCCGAAGCCCAACCTTTCATAGAAGGCGGCGGTGGAATCGAAATCTC
GTAGTACGTGCTATTCCTTTGCCCTCGGACGAGTGCTGGGGCGTCGGTTTCCACTATCGGCGAGTACTTC
TACACAGCCATCGGTCCAGACGGCCGCGCTTCTGCGGGCGATTTGTGTACGCCCGACAGTCCCGGCTCCG
GATCGGACGATTGCGTCGCATCGACCCTGCGCCCAAGCTGCATCATCGAAATTGCCGTCAACCAAGCTCT
GATAGAGTTGGTCAAGACCAATGCGGAGCATATACGCCCGGAGCCGCGGCGATCCTGCAAGCTCCGGATG
CCTCCGCTCGAAGTAGCGCGTCTGCTGCTCCATACAAGCCAACCACGGCCTCCAGAAGAAGATGTTGGCG
ACCTCGTATTGGGAATCCCCGAACATCGCCTCGCTCCAGTCAATGACCGCTGTTATGCGGCCATTGTCCG
TCAGGACATTGTTGGAGCCGAAATCCGCGTGCACGAGGTGCCGGACTTCGGGGCAGTCCTCGGCCCAAAG
CATCAGCTCATCGAGAGCCTGCGCGACGGACGCACTGACGGTGTCGTCCATCACAGTTTGCCAGTGATAC
ACATGGGGATCAGCAATCGCGCATATGAAATCACGCCATGTAGTGTATTGACCGATTCCTTGCGGTCCGA
ATGGGCCGAACCCGCTCGTCTGGCTAAGATCGGCCGCAGCGATCGCATCCATGGCCTCCGCGACCGGCTG
CAGAACAGCGGGCAGTTCGGTTTCAGGCAGGTCTTGCAACGTGACACCCTGTGCACGGCGGGAGATGCAA
TAGGTCAGGCTCTCGCTGAATTCCCCAATGTCAAGCACTTCCGGAATCGGGAGCGCGGCCGATGCAAAGT
GCCGATAAACATAACGATCTTTGTAGAAACCATCGGCGCAGCTATTTACCCGCAGGACATATCCACGCCC
TCCTACATCGAAGCTGAAAGCACGAGATTCTTCGCCCTCCGAGAGCTGCATCAGGTCGGAGACGCTGTCG
AACTTTTCGATCAGAAACTTCTCGACAGACGTCGCGGTGAGTTCAGGCTTTTTGGCCAAGGAAGTTCCTA
TACTTTCTAGAGAATAGGAACTTCGGAATAGGAACTTCTAGGTACGTGAACCATCACCCT
[91 nt withheld, positions 5171-5261]
G
[124 nt withheld, positions 5263-5386]
GGGGATACCCCCTAGAGCCCCAGCTGGTTCTTTCCGCCTCAGAAGCCATAGAGCCCACCGCATCCCCAGC
ATGCCTGCTATTGTCTTCCCAATCCTCCCCCTTGCTGTCCTGCCCCACCCCACCCCCCAGAATAGAATGA
CACCTACTCAGACAATGCGATGCAATTTCCTCATTTTATTAGGAAAGGACAGTGGGAGTGGCACCTTCCA
GGGTCAAGGAAGGCACGGGGGAGGGGCAAACAACAGATGGCTGGCAACTAGAAGGCACAGTCGAGGCTGA
TCAGCGGGTTTGGTACCTTTTTATTTTTCTTTTTGCTGTTTCGTCTCTCGTAGACTCATCAGACCGGTCG
ACCACTAGGGTAATACACCGGTGACAGCTTTGTTTGTTTGGATCCGGGCCCTATATTTATGATCAGTTAC
TTGTACAGCTCGTCCATGCCGCCGGTGGAGTGGCGGCCCTCGGCGCGTTCGTACTGTTCCACGATGGTGT
AGTCCTCGTTGTGGGAGGTGATGTCCAACTTGATGTTGACGTTGTAGGCTCCGGGCAGCTGCACGGGCTT
CTTGGCCTTGTAGGTGGTCTTGACTTCAGCGTCGTAGTGGCCGCCGTCCTTCAGCTTCAGCCTCTGCTTG
ATCTCGCCCTTCAGGGCGCCGTCCTCGGGGTACATCCGCTCGGAGGAGGCCTCCCAGCCCATGGTCTTCT
TCTGCATTACGGGGCCGTCGGAGGGGAAGTTGGTGCCGCGCAGCTTCACTTTGTAGATGAACTCGCCGTC
CTGCAGGGAGGAGTCCTGGGTCACGGTCACCACGCCGCCGTCCTCGAAGTTCATCACGCGCTCCCACTTG
AAGCCCTCGGGGAAGGACAGCTTCAAGTAGTCGGGGATGTCGGCGGGGTGCTTCACGTAGGCCTTGGAGC
CGTACATGAACTGAGGGGACAGGATGTCCCAGGCGAAGGGCAGGGGGCCACCCTTGGTCACTTTCAGCTT
GGCGGTCTGGGTGCCCTCGTAGGGGCGGCCCTCGCCCTCGCCCTCGATCTCGAACTCGTGGCCGTTCACG
GAGCCCTCCATGTGCACTTTGAAGCGCATGAACTCCTTGATGATGGCCATGTTATCCTCCTCGCCCTTGC
TCACCATGGTGGCGACCGTAGCGTGCTAGCCAGCTTGGGTCTCCCTATAGTGAGTCGTATTAATTTCGAT
AAGCCAGTAAGCAGTGGGTTCTCTAGTTAGCCAGAGAGCTCTGCTTATATAGACCTCCCACCGTACACGC
CTACCGCCCATTTGCGTCAATGGGGCGGAGTTGTTACGACATTTTGGAAAGTCCCGTTGATTTTGGTGCC
AAAACAAACTCCCATTGACGTCAATGGGGTGGAGACTTGGAAATCCCCGTGAGTCAAACCGCTATCCACG
CCCATTGATGTACTGCCAAAACCGCATCACCATGGTAATAGCGATGACTAATACGTAGATGTACTGCCAA
GTAGGAAAGTCCCATAAGGTCATGTACTGGGCATAATGCCAGGCGGGCCATTTACCGTCATTGACGTCAA
TAGGGGGCGTACTTGGCATATGATACACTTGATGTACTGCCAAGTGGGCAGTTTACCGTAAATACTCCAC
CCATTGACGTCAATGGAAAGTCCCTATTGGCGTTACTATGGGAACATACGTCATTATTGACGTCAATGGG
CGGGGGTCGTTGGGCGGTCAGCCAGGCGGGCCATTTACCGTAAGTTATGTAACGCGGAACTCCATATATG
GGCTATGAACTAATGACCCCGTAATTGATTACTATTAATAACTAGTCAATAATCAATGTCAACGCGTATA
TCTGGCCCGTACATCGCGAAGCAGCGCAAAACGCCTAACCCTAAGCAGATTCTTCATGCAATTGTCGGTC
AAGCCTTGCCTTGTTGTAGCTTAAATTTTGCTCGCGCACTACTCAGCGACCTCCAACACACAAGCAGGGA
GCAGATACTGGCTTAACTATGCGGCATCAGAGCAGATTGTACTGAGAGTGCACCATAGG
